>Addgene plasmid #215830 | eNme2C-CBE6b | addgene full sequence | sequence record 424797 | Addgene NGS Result
TAGTTATTAATAGTAATCAATTACGGGGTCATTAGTTCATAGCCCATATATGGAGTTCCGCGTTACATAA
CTTACGGTAAATGGCCCGCCTGGCTGACCGCCCAACGACCCCCGCCCATTGACGTCAATAATGACGTATG
TTCCCATAGTAACGCCAATAGGGACTTTCCATTGACGTCAATGGGTGGAGTATTTACGGTAAACTGCCCA
CTTGGCAGTACATCAAGTGTATCATATGCCAAGTACGCCCCCTATTGACGTCAATGACGGTAAATGGCCC
GCCTGGCATTATGCCCAGTACATGACCTTATGGGACTTTCCTACTTGGCAGTACATCTACGTATTAGTCA
TCGCTATTACCATGGTGATGCGGTTTTGGCAGTACATCAATGGGCGTGGATAGCGGTTTGACTCACGGGG
ATTTCCAAGTCTCCACCCCATTGACGTCAATGGGAGTTTGTTTTGGCACCAAAATCAACGGGACTTTCCA
AAATGTCGTAACAACTCCGCCCCATTGACGCAAATGGGCGGTAGGCGTGTACGGTGGGAGGTCTATATAA
GCAGAGCTGGTTTAGTGAACCGTCAGATCCGCTAGAGATCCGCGGCCGCTAATACGACTCACTATAGGGA
GAGCCGCCACCATGAAACGGACAGCCGACGGAAGCGAGTTCGAGTCACCAAAGAAGAAGCGGAAAGTCAG
TTCTGAGGTGGAGTTTTCCCACGAGTACTGGATGAGACATGCCCTGACCCTGGCCAAGAGGGCACGGGAT
GAGGGAGAGGCGCCTGTGGGAGCCGTGCTGGTGCTGAACAATAGAGTGATCGGCGAGGGCTGGGTGAGAC
GTATCGGCCTGCACGACCCAACAGCCCATGCCGAAATTATGGCCCTGAGACAGGGCGGCCTGGTCATGCA
GAACCCCAGACTGATTGACGCCACCCTGTACGTGACATTCGAGCCTTGCGTGATGTGCGCCGGCGCCATG
ATCAACTCTAGGATCGGCCGCGTGGTGTTTGGCGTGAGGAACTCAAAAAGAGGCGCCGCAGGCTCCCTGA
TGAACGTGCTGAACTACCCCGGCATGAATCACCGCGTCGAAATTACCGAGGGAATCCTGGCAGATGAATG
TGCCGCCCTGCTGTGCGATTTCTATCGGATGCCTAGACAGGTGTTCAATGCTCAGAAGAAGGCCCAGAGC
TCCATCAACTCTGGCGGATCTAGCGGAGGATCCTCTGGCAGCGAGACACCAGGAACAAGCGAGTCAGCAA
CACCAGAGAGCAGTGGCGGCAGCAGCGGCGGCAGCGCAGCATTCAAGCCTAACCCAATCAATTACATCCT
GGGACTGGCAATCGGAATCGCATCCGTGGGATGGGCTATGGTGGAGATCGACGAGGAGGGGAATCCTATC
CGGCTGATCGATCTGGGCGTGAGAGTGTTTGAGAGGGCCGAGGTGCCAAAGACCGGCGATTCTCTGGCTA
TGGCCCGGAGACTGGCACGGAGCGTGAGGCGCCTGACACGGAGAAGGGCACACAGGCTGCTGAGGGCACG
CCGGCTGCTGAAGAGAGAGGGCGTGCTGCAGGCAGCAGACTTCGATGAGAATGGCCTGATCACGAGCTTG
CCAAACACCCCCTGGCAGCTGAGAGCAGCCGCCCTGGACAGGAAGCTGACACCACTGGAGTGGTCTGCCG
TGCTGCTGCACCTGATCAAGCACCGCGGCTACCTGAGCCAGCGGAAGAACGAGGGAGAGACAGCAGCCAA
GGAGCTGGGCGCCCTGCTGAAGGGAGTGGCCAACAATGCCCACGCCCTGCAGACCGGCGATTTCAGGACA
CCTGCCGAGCTGGCCCTGAATAAGTTTGAGAAGGAGTCCGGCCACATCAGAAACCAGAGGGGCGACTATA
GCCACACCTTCTCCCGCAAGGATCTGCAGGCCGAGCTGATCCTGCTGTTCGAGAAGCAGAAGGAGTTTGG
CAATCCACACGTGAGCGGAGGCCTGAAGGAGGGAATCGAGACCCTGCTGATGACACAGAGGCCTGCCCTG
TCCGGCGACGCAGTGCAGAAGATGCTGGGGCACTGCACCCTCGAGCCTACAGAGCCAAAGGCCGCCAAGA
ACACCTACACAGCCGAGCGGTTTATCTGGCTGACAAAGCTGAACAATCTGAGAATCCTGGAGCAGGGATC
CGAGAGGCCACTGACCGACACAGAGAGGTCCACCCTGATGGATGAGCCTTACCGGAAGTCTAAACTGACA
TATGCCCAGGCCAGAAAGCTGCTGGGCCTGGAGGACACCGCCTTCTTTAAGGGCCTGAGATACGGCAAGG
ATAATGCCGAGGCCTCCACACTGATGGAGATGAAGGCCTATCACGCCATCTCTCGCGCCCTGGAGAAGGA
GGGCCTGAAGGACAAGAAGTCCCCCCTGAACCTGAGCTCCGAGCTGCAGGATGAGATCGGCACCGCCTTC
TCTCTGTTTAAGACCGACGAGGATATCACAGGCCGCCTGAAGGACAGGGTGCAGCCTGAGATCCTGGAGG
CCCTGCTGAAGCACATCTCTTTCGATAAGTTTGTGCAGATCAGCCTGAAGGCCCTGAGAAGGATCGTGCC
ACTGATGGAGCAGGGCAAGCGGTACGACGAGGCCTGCGCCGAGATCTACGGCGTTCACTATGGCAAGAAG
AACACAGAGGAGAAGATCTATCTGCCCCCTATCCCTGCCGACGAGATCAGAAATCCTGTGGTGCTGAGGG
CCCTGTCCCAGGCAAGAAAAGTGATCAACGGAGTGGTGCGCCGGTACGGATCTCCAGCCCGGATCCACAT
CGAGACCGCCAGAGAAGTGGGCAAGAGCTTCAAGGACCGGAAGGAGATCGCGAAGAGACAGGAGGAGAAT
CGCAAGGATCGGGAGAAGGCCGCCGCCAAGTTTAGGGAGTACTTCCCTAACTTTGTGGGCGAGCCAAAGT
CTAAGGACATCCTGAAGCTGCGCCTGTACGAGCAGCAGCACGGCAAGTGTCTGTATAGCGGCAAAGAGAT
CAATCTGGTGCGGCTGAACGAGAAGGGCTATGTGGAGATCGATCACGCCCTGCCTTTCTCCAGAACCTGG
GACGATTCTTTTAACAATAAGGTGCTGGTGCTGGGCAGCGAGAACCAGAATAAGGGCAATCAGACACCAT
ACGAGTATTTCAATGGCAAGGACAACTCCAGGGAGTGGCAGGAGTTCAAGGCCCGCGTGGAGACCTCTAG
ATTTCCCAGTAGCAAGAAGCAGCGGATCCTGCTGCAGAAGTTCGACGAGGATGGCTTTAAGGAGTGCAAC
CTGAATGACACCAGATACGTGAACCGGTTCCTGTGCCAGTTTGTGGCCGATCACATCCTGCTGACCGGCA
AGGGCAAGAGAAGGGTGGTCGCCTCTAATGGCCAGATCACAAACCTGCTGAGGGGGTTTTGGAGACTGAG
GAAGGTGCGGGCAGAGAATGACAGACACCACGCACTGGATGCAGTGGTGGTGGCATGCAGCACCGTGGCA
ATGCAGCAGAAGATCACAAGATTCGTGAGGTATAAGGAGATGAACGCCTTTGACGGCAAGACCGTCGATA
AGGAGACAGGCAAGGTGCTGTACCAGAAGACCCACTTCCCCCAGCCTTGGGAGTTCTTTGCCCAGGAAGT
TATGATCCGGGTGTTCGGCAAGCCAGACGGCAAGCCTGAGTTTGAGGAGGCCGATACCCCAGAGAAGCTG
AGGACACTGCTGGCAGAGAAGCTGTCTAGCAGGCCAGAGGCAGTGCACGAGTACGTGACCCCGCTGTTCG
TGTCCAGGGCACCCAATCGGAAGATGTCTGGCGCCCACAAGGACACACTGAGAAGCGCCAAGAGGTTTGT
GAAGCACAACGAGAAGATCTCCGTGAAGAGAGTGTGGCTGACCGAGATCAAGCTGGCCGATCTGGAGAAC
ATGGTGAATTACAAGAACGGCAGGGAGATCGAGCTGTATGAGGCCCTGAAGGCAAGGCTGGAGGCCTACG
GAGGAAATGCCAAGCAGGCCTTCGACCCAAAGGATAACCCCTTTTATAAGAAGGGAGGACAGCTGGTGAA
GGCCGTGCGGGTGGAGAAGACCCAGAAAAGCGGCGTGCTGCTGAATAAGAAGAACGCCTACACAATCGCC
GACAATGGTGATATGGTGAGAGTGGACGTGTTCTGTAAGGTGGATAAGAAGGGCAAGAATCAGTACTTTA
TCGTGCCTATCTATGCCTGGCAGGTGGCCGAGAACATCCTGCCAGACATCGATTGCAAGGGCTACAGAAT
CGACGATAGCTATACATTCTGTTTTTCCCTGCACAAGTATGACCTGATCGCCTTCCAGAAGGATGAGAAG
TCCAAGGTGGAGTTTGCCTACTATATCAATTGCGACTCCTCTAGCGGCGGGTTCTACCTGGCCTGGCACG
ATAAGGGCAGCAGGGAGCAGCGGTTTCGCATCTCCACCCAGAATCTGGCGCTGATCCAGAAGTATCAGGT
GAACGAGCTGGGCAAGGAGATCAGGCCATGTCGGCTGAAGAAGCGCCCACCCGTGAGCGGCGGGAGCGGC
GGGAGCGGGGGGAGCACTAATCTGAGCGACATCATTGAGAAGGAGACTGGGAAACAGCTGGTCATTCAGG
AGTCCATCCTGATGCTGCCTGAGGAGGTGGAGGAAGTGATCGGCAACAAGCCAGAGTCTGACATCCTGGT
GCACACCGCCTACGACGAGTCCACAGATGAGAATGTGATGCTGCTGACCTCTGACGCCCCCGAGTATAAG
CCTTGGGCCCTGGTCATCCAGGATTCTAACGGCGAGAATAAGATCAAGATGCTGAGCGGAGGATCCGGAG
GATCTGGAGGCAGCACCAACCTGTCTGACATCATCGAGAAGGAGACAGGCAAGCAGCTGGTCATCCAGGA
GAGCATCCTGATGCTGCCCGAAGAAGTCGAAGAAGTGATCGGAAACAAGCCTGAGAGCGATATCCTGGTC
CATACCGCCTACGACGAGAGTACCGACGAAAATGTGATGCTGCTGACATCCGACGCCCCAGAGTATAAGC
CCTGGGCTCTGGTCATCCAGGATTCCAACGGAGAGAACAAAATCAAAATGCTGTCTGGCGGCTCAAAAAG
AACCGCCGACGGCAGCGAATTCGAGCCCAAGAAGAAGAGGAAAGTCTAACCGGTCATCATCACCATCACC
ATTGAGTTTAAACCCGCTGATCAGCCTCGACTGTGCCTTCTAGTTGCCAGCCATCTGTTGTTTGCCCCTC
CCCCGTGCCTTCCTTGACCCTGGAAGGTGCCACTCCCACTGTCCTTTCCTAATAAAATGAGGAAATTGCA
TCGCATTGTCTGAGTAGGTGTCATTCTATTCTGGGGGGTGGGGTGGGGCAGGACAGCAAGGGGGAGGATT
GGGAAGACAATAGCAGGCATGCTGGGGATGCGGTGGGCTCTATGGCTTCTGAGGCGGAAAGAACCAGCTG
GGGCTCGATACCGTCGACCTCTAGCTAGAGCTTGGCGTAATCATGGTCATAGCTGTTTCCTGTGTGAAAT
TGTTATCCGCTCACAATTCCACACAACATACGAGCCGGAAGCATAAAGTGTAAAGCCTAGGGTGCCTAAT
GAGTGAGCTAACTCACATTAATTGCGTTGCGCTCACTGCCCGCTTTCCAGTCGGGAAACCTGTCGTGCCA
GCTGCATTAATGAATCGGCCAACGCGCGGGGAGAGGCGGTTTGCGTATTGGGCGCACTTCCGCTTCCTCG
CTCACTGACTCGCTGCGCTCGGTCGTTCGGCTGCGGCGAGCGGTATCAGCTCACTCAAAGGCGGTAATAC
GGTTATCCACAGAATCAGGGGATAACGCAGGAAAGAACATGTGAGCAAAAGGCCAGCAAAAGGCCAGGAA
CCGTAAAAAGGCCGCGTTGCTGGCGTTTTTCCATAGGCTCCGCCCCCCTGACGAGCATCACAAAAATCGA
CGCTCAAGTCAGAGGTGGCGAAACCCGACAGGACTATAAAGATACCAGGCGTTTCCCCCTGGAAGCTCCC
TCGTGCGCTCTCCTGTTCCGACCCTGCCGCTTACCGGATACCTGTCCGCCTTTCTCCCTTCGGGAAGCGT
GGCGCTTTCTCATAGCTCACGCTGTAGGTATCTCAGTTCGGTGTAGGTCGTTCGCTCCAAGCTGGGCTGT
GTGCACGAACCCCCCGTTCAGCCCGACCGCTGCGCCTTATCCGGTAACTATCGTCTTGAGTCCAACCCGG
TAAGACACGACTTATCGCCACTGGCAGCAGCCACTGGTAACAGGATTAGCAGAGCGAGGTATGTAGGCGG
TGCTACAGAGTTCTTGAAGTGGTGGCCTAACTACGGCTACACTAGAAGAACAGTATTTGGTATCTGCGCT
CTGCTGAAGCCAGTTACCTTCGGAAAAAGAGTTGGTAGCTCTTGATCCGGCAAACAAACCACCGCTGGTA
GCGGTGGTTTTTTTGTTTGCAAGCAGCAGATTACGCGCAGAAAAAAAGGATCTCAAGAAGATCCTTTGAT
CTTTTCTACGGGGTCTGACACTCAGTGGAACGAAAACTCACGTTAAGGGATTTTGGTCATGAGATTATCA
AAAAGGATCTTCACCTAGATCCTTTTAAATTAAAAATGAAGTTTTAAATCAATCTAAAGTATATATGAGT
AAACTTGGTCTGACAGTTACCAATGCTTAATCAGTGAGGCACCTATCTCAGCGATCTGTCTATTTCGTTC
ATCCATAGTTGCCTGACTCCCCGTCGTGTAGATAACTACGATACGGGAGGGCTTACCATCTGGCCCCAGT
GCTGCAATGATACCGCGGGACCCACGCTCACCGGCTCCAGATTTATCAGCAATAAACCAGCCAGCCGGAA
GGGCCGAGCGCAGAAGTGGTCCTGCAACTTTATCCGCCTCCATCCAGTCTATTAATTGTTGCCGGGAAGC
TAGAGTAAGTAGTTCGCCAGTTAATAGTTTGCGCAACGTTGTTGCCATTGCTACAGGCATCGTGGTGTCA
CGCTCGTCGTTTGGTATGGCTTCATTCAGCTCCGGTTCCCAACGATCAAGGCGAGTTACATGATCCCCCA
TGTTGTGCAAAAAAGCGGTTAGCTCCTTCGGTCCTCCGATCGTTGTCAGAAGTAAGTTGGCCGCAGTGTT
ATCACTCATGGTTATGGCAGCACTGCATAATTCTCTTACTGTCATGCCATCCGTAAGATGCTTTTCTGTG
ACTGGTGAGTACTCAACCAAGTCATTCTGAGAATAGTGTATGCGGCGACCGAGTTGCTCTTGCCCGGCGT
CAATACGGGATAATACCGCGCCACATAGCAGAACTTTAAAAGTGCTCATCATTGGAAAACGTTCTTCGGG
GCGAAAACTCTCAAGGATCTTACCGCTGTTGAGATCCAGTTCGATGTAACCCACTCGTGCACCCAACTGA
TCTTCAGCATCTTTTACTTTCACCAGCGTTTCTGGGTGAGCAAAAACAGGAAGGCAAAATGCCGCAAAAA
AGGGAATAAGGGCGACACGGAAATGTTGAATACTCATACTCTTCCTTTTTCAATATTATTGAAGCATTTA
TCAGGGTTATTGTCTCATGAGCGGATACATATTTGAATGTATTTAGAAAAATAAACAAATAGGGGTTCCG
CGCACATTTCCCCGAAAAGTGCCACCTGACGTCGACGGATCGGGAGATCGATCTCCCGATCCCCTAGGGT
CGACTCTCAGTACAATCTGCTCTGATGCCGCATAGTTAAGCCAGTATCTGCTCCCTGCTTGTGTGTTGGA
GGTCGCTGAGTAGTGCGCGAGCAAAATTTAAGCTACAACAAGGCAAGGCTTGACCGACAATTGCATGAAG
AATCTGCTTAGGGTTAGGCGTTTTGCGCTGCTTCGCGATGTACGGGCCAGATATACGCGTTGACATTGAT
TATTGAC
Features (pLannotate 1.2.2; 17 found; start..end, strand, type, name):
    365..568     +  promoter       CMV promoter: human cytomegalovirus (CMV) immediate early promoter
    610..628     +  promoter       T7 promoter: promoter for bacteriophage T7 RNA polymerase
    702..1193    +  CDS            tadA: TADA_ECOLI - Also known as yfhC. Experimental evidence at protein level: Swiss-Prot protein existence level 1. Catalyzes the deamination of adenosine to inosine at the wobble position 34 of tRNA(Arg2). Essential for cell viability. From Escherichia coli (strain K12).
   1296..4535    +  CDS            cas9: CAS9_NEIMA - Experimental evidence at protein level: Swiss-Prot protein existence level 1. CRISPR (clustered regularly interspaced short palindromic repeat) is an adaptive immune system that provides protection against mobile genetic elements (viruses, transposable elements and conjugative plasmids). CRISPR clusters contain spacers, sequences complementary to antecedent mobile elements, and target invading nucleic acids. CRISPR clusters are transcribed and processed into CRISPR RNA (crRNA). In type II CRISPR systems correct processing of pre-crRNA requires a trans- encoded small RNA (tracrRNA)
   4845..5093    +  CDS            UGI: UNGI_BPPB2 - Experimental evidence at protein level: Swiss-Prot protein existence level 1. This protein binds specifically and reversibly to the host uracil-DNA glycosylase, preventing removal of uracil residues from PBS2 DNA by the host uracil-excision repair system. From Bacillus phage PBS2 (Bacteriophage PBS2).
   5211..5435    +  polyA_signal   bGH poly(A) signal: bovine growth hormone polyadenylation signal
   5439..5460    +  promoter       SV40 promoter (fragment): SV40 enhancer and early promoter
   5465..5481    +  misc_feature   MCS (fragment): pBluescript multiple cloning site
   5530..5546    -  protein_bind   lac operator: The lac repressor binds to the lac operator to inhibit transcription in E. coli. This inhibition can be relieved by adding lactose or isopropyl-β-D-thiogalactopyranoside (IPTG). lac repressor encoded by lacI
   5554..5584    -  promoter       lac promoter: promoter for the E. coli lac operon
   5599..5620    -  protein_bind   CAP binding site: CAP binding activates transcription in the presence of cAMP. E. coli catabolite activator protein
   5633..5725    -  CDS            lacI (fragment): lac repressor; lacI; The lac repressor binds to the lac operator to inhibit transcription in E. coli. This inhibition can be relieved by adding lactose or isopropyl-β-D-thiogalactopyranoside (IPTG).
   5908..6496    -  rep_origin     ori: high-copy-number ColE1/pMB1/pBR322/pUC origin of replication
   6667..7527    -  CDS            AmpR: β-lactamase; bla; confers resistance to ampicillin, carbenicillin, and related antibiotics
   7528..7632    -  promoter       AmpR promoter: bla
   7703..7747    -  misc_feature   bom (fragment): basis of mobility region from pBR322
   7902..364     +  enhancer       CMV enhancer (across the origin): human cytomegalovirus immediate early enhancer
