[The description below was written by a language model from this plasmid's Addgene catalogue record and pLannotate feature annotations shown in this document.]
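Description:
eNme2C-CBE6b is a 7.9 kb mammalian expression plasmid built on a pCMV backbone and intended to express a cytosine base editor, CBE6b, fused to the eNme2-C Cas9 variant. It is propagated in E. coli as a high-copy plasmid through a ColE1/pBR322-type origin and is selected with ampicillin via the β-lactamase gene and its native promoter. Small backbone remnants (lac promoter/operator, a lacI fragment, a bom fragment, and fragments of an SV40 promoter and a cloning site) are also annotated but have no evident role in the payload.

The roughly 4.5 kb insert, CBE6b-eNme2C-2xUGI, is transcribed from the human CMV immediate-early enhancer and promoter and terminated by the bovine growth hormone polyadenylation signal. A T7 promoter sits just upstream of the coding region and could support in vitro transcription. The open reading frame begins with a deaminase domain that the automated annotation matches to E. coli TadA. TadA is natively an adenosine deaminase, but the record's title and purpose indicate this is an evolved version working as a cytosine deaminase. It is followed by a Neisseria meningitidis Cas9 domain, the eNme2-C variant, which provides guide-RNA-programmed DNA targeting. Uracil glycosylase inhibitor (UGI) from phage PBS2 sits at the C-terminus and blocks uracil excision so that C-to-U deamination is retained as a C•G-to-T•A edit. The insert name specifies two UGI copies, although the feature table annotates only one, with an unannotated gap before it. No guide RNA cassette is annotated, so a compatible guide would need to be supplied separately. The plasmid is used for cytosine base editing in mammalian cells.
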