Addgene plasmid #215830: eNme2C-CBE6b
Purpose: Express CBE6b (with eNme2-C variant) in mammalian cells
Depositing lab: David Liu. Depositing organization: Broad Institute. Publication: Phage-assisted evolution of highly active cytosine base editors with enhanced selectivity and minimal sequence context preference. Zhang E, Neugebauer ME, Krasnow NA, Liu DR. Nat Commun. 2024 Feb 24;15(1):1697. doi: 10.1038/s41467-024-45969-7. PubMed 38402281.
Backbone
  Vector backbone: pCMV with a BR322 origin
  Total vector size (bp): 7917
  Vector type: Mammalian Expression
Growth in bacteria
  Bacterial resistance: Ampicillin, 100 μg/mL
  Growth temperature: 37°C
  Growth strain: DH5alpha
  Copy number: High Copy
Gene/Insert
  Gene/Insert name: CBE6b-eNme2C-2xUGI
  Insert size (bp): 4515
Terms and licenses: Academic/Nonprofit Terms; Industry Terms: Not Available to Industry
How to cite: eNme2C-CBE6b was a gift from David Liu (Addgene plasmid # 215830 ; http://n2t.net/addgene:215830 ; RRID:Addgene_215830)
